>Addgene plasmid #198488 | Lenti-guide-puro mCert1-2 | addgene full sequence | sequence record 390762 | Addgene NGS Result
TAACAAATTGGCTGTGGTATATAAAATTATTCATAATGATAGTAGGAGGCTTGGTAGGTTTAAGAATAGT
TTTTGCTGTACTTTCTATAGTGAATAGAGTTAGGCAGGGATATTCACCATTATCGTTTCAGACCCACCTC
CCAACCCCGAGGGGACCCAGAGAGGGCCTATTTCCCATGATTCCTTCATATTTGCATATACGATACAAGG
CTGTTAGAGAGATAATTAGAATTAATTTGACTGTAAACACAAAGATATTAGTACAAAATACGTGACGTAG
AAAGTAATAATTTCTTGGGTAGTTTGCAGTTTTAAAATTATGTTTTAAAATGGACTATCATATGCTTACC
GTAACTTGAAAGTATTTCGATTTCTTGGCTTTATATATCTTGTGGAAAGGACGAAACACCGCCAGTTTCT
CACGTAAACTGGTTTAGAGCTAGAAATAGCAAGTTAAAATAAGGCTAGTCCGTTATCAACTTGAAAAAGT
GGCACCGAGTCGGTGCTTTTTTAAGCTTGGCGTAACTAGATCTTGAGACAAATGGCAGTATTCATCCACA
ATTTTAAAAGAAAAGGGGGGATTGGGGGGTACAGTGCAGGGGAAAGAATAGTAGACATAATAGCAACAGA
CATACAAACTAAAGAATTACAAAAACAAATTACAAAAATTCAAAATTTTCGGGTTTATTACAGGGACAGC
AGAGATCCACTTTGGCGCCGGCTCGAGGGGGCCCGGGTGCAAAGATGGATAAAGTTTTAAACAGAGAGGA
ATCTTTGCAGCTAATGGACCTTCTAGGTCTTGAAAGGAGTGGGAATTGGCTCCGGTGCCCGTCAGTGGGC
AGAGCGCACATCGCCCACAGTCCCCGAGAAGTTGGGGGGAGGGGTCGGCAATTGATCCGGTGCCTAGAGA
AGGTGGCGCGGGGTAAACTGGGAAAGTGATGTCGTGTACTGGCTCCGCCTTTTTCCCGAGGGTGGGGGAG
AACCGTATATAAGTGCAGTAGTCGCCGTGAACGTTCTTTTTCGCAACGGGTTTGCCGCCAGAACACAGGT
AAGTGCCGTGTGTGGTTCCCGCGGGCCTGGCCTCTTTACGGGTTATGGCCCTTGCGTGCCTTGAATTACT
TCCACCTGGCTGCAGTACGTGATTCTTGATCCCGAGCTTCGGGTTGGAAGTGGGTGGGAGAGTTCGAGGC
CTTGCGCTTAAGGAGCCCCTTCGCCTCGTGCTTGAGTTGAGGCCTGGCCTGGGCGCTGGGGCCGCCGCGT
GCGAATCTGGTGGCACCTTCGCGCCTGTCTCGCTGCTTTCGATAAGTCTCTAGCCATTTAAAATTTTTGA
TGACCTGCTGCGACGCTTTTTTTCTGGCAAGATAGTCTTGTAAATGCGGGCCAAGATCTGCACACTGGTA
TTTCGGTTTTTGGGGCCGCGGGCGGCGACGGGGCCCGTGCGTCCCAGCGCACATGTTCGGCGAGGCGGGG
CCTGCGAGCGCGGCCACCGAGAATCGGACGGGGGTAGTCTCAAGCTGGCCGGCCTGCTCTGGTGCCTGGC
CTCGCGCCGCCGTGTATCGCCCCGCCCTGGGCGGCAAGGCTGGCCCGGTCGGCACCAGTTGCGTGAGCGG
AAAGATGGCCGCTTCCCGGCCCTGCTGCAGGGAGCTCAAAATGGAGGACGCGGCGCTCGGGAGAGCGGGC
GGGTGAGTCACCCACACAAAGGAAAAGGGCCTTTCCGTCCTCAGCCGTCGCTTCATGTGACTCCACGGAG
TACCGGGCGCCGTCCAGGCACCTCGATTAGTTCTCGAGCTTTTGGAGTACGTCGTCTTTAGGTTGGGGGG
AGGGGTTTTATGCGATGGAGTTTCCCCACACTGAGTGGGTGGAGACTGAAGTTAGGCCAGCTTGGCACTT
GATGTAATTCTCCTTGGAATTTGCCCTTTTTGAGTTTGGATCTTGGTTCATTCTCAAGCCTCAGACAGTG
GTTCAAAGTTTTTTTCTTCCATTTCAGGTGTCGTGACGTACGGCCACCATGACCGAGTACAAGCCCACGG
TGCGCCTCGCCACCCGCGACGACGTCCCCAGGGCCGTACGCACCCTCGCCGCCGCGTTCGCCGACTACCC
CGCCACGCGCCACACCGTCGATCCGGACCGCCACATCGAGCGGGTCACCGAGCTGCAAGAACTCTTCCTC
ACGCGCGTCGGGCTCGACATCGGCAAGGTGTGGGTCGCGGACGACGGCGCCGCCGTGGCGGTCTGGACCA
CGCCGGAGAGCGTCGAAGCGGGGGCGGTGTTCGCCGAGATCGGCCCGCGCATGGCCGAGTTGAGCGGTTC
CCGGCTGGCCGCGCAGCAACAGATGGAAGGCCTCCTGGCGCCGCACCGGCCCAAGGAGCCCGCGTGGTTC
CTGGCCACCGTCGGAGTCTCGCCCGACCACCAGGGCAAGGGTCTGGGCAGCGCCGTCGTGCTCCCCGGAG
TGGAGGCGGCCGAGCGCGCCGGGGTGCCCGCCTTCCTGGAGACCTCCGCGCCCCGCAACCTCCCCTTCTA
CGAGCGGCTCGGCTTCACCGTCACCGCCGACGTCGAGGTGCCCGAAGGACCGCGCACCTGGTGCATGACC
CGCAAGCCCGGTGCCTGAACGCGTTAAGTCGACAATCAACCTCTGGATTACAAAATTTGTGAAAGATTGA
CTGGTATTCTTAACTATGTTGCTCCTTTTACGCTATGTGGATACGCTGCTTTAATGCCTTTGTATCATGC
TATTGCTTCCCGTATGGCTTTCATTTTCTCCTCCTTGTATAAATCCTGGTTGCTGTCTCTTTATGAGGAG
TTGTGGCCCGTTGTCAGGCAACGTGGCGTGGTGTGCACTGTGTTTGCTGACGCAACCCCCACTGGTTGGG
GCATTGCCACCACCTGTCAGCTCCTTTCCGGGACTTTCGCTTTCCCCCTCCCTATTGCCACGGCGGAACT
CATCGCCGCCTGCCTTGCCCGCTGCTGGACAGGGGCTCGGCTGTTGGGCACTGACAATTCCGTGGTGTTG
TCGGGGAAATCATCGTCCTTTCCTTGGCTGCTCGCCTGTGTTGCCACCTGGATTCTGCGCGGGACGTCCT
TCTGCTACGTCCCTTCGGCCCTCAATCCAGCGGACCTTCCTTCCCGCGGCCTGCTGCCGGCTCTGCGGCC
TCTTCCGCGTCTTCGCCTTCGCCCTCAGACGAGTCGGATCTCCCTTTGGGCCGCCTCCCCGCGTCGACTT
TAAGACCAATGACTTACAAGGCAGCTGTAGATCTTAGCCACTTTTTAAAAGAAAAGGGGGGACTGGAAGG
GCTAATTCACTCCCAACGAAGACAAGATCTGCTTTTTGCTTGTACTGGGTCTCTCTGGTTAGACCAGATC
TGAGCCTGGGAGCTCTCTGGCTAACTAGGGAACCCACTGCTTAAGCCTCAATAAAGCTTGCCTTGAGTGC
TTCAAGTAGTGTGTGCCCGTCTGTTGTGTGACTCTGGTAACTAGAGATCCCTCAGACCCTTTTAGTCAGT
GTGGAAAATCTCTAGCAGTACGTATAGTAGTTCATGTCATCTTATTATTCAGTATTTATAACTTGCAAAG
AAATGAATATCAGAGAGTGAGAGGAACTTGTTTATTGCAGCTTATAATGGTTACAAATAAAGCAATAGCA
TCACAAATTTCACAAATAAAGCATTTTTTTCACTGCATTCTAGTTGTGGTTTGTCCAAACTCATCAATGT
ATCTTATCATGTCTGGCTCTAGCTATCCCGCCCCTAACTCCGCCCATCCCGCCCCTAACTCCGCCCAGTT
CCGCCCATTCTCCGCCCCATGGCTGACTAATTTTTTTTATTTATGCAGAGGCCGAGGCCGCCTCGGCCTC
TGAGCTATTCCAGAAGTAGTGAGGAGGCTTTTTTGGAGGCCTAGGGACGTACCCAATTCGCCCTATAGTG
AGTCGTATTACGCGCGCTCACTGGCCGTCGTTTTACAACGTCGTGACTGGGAAAACCCTGGCGTTACCCA
ACTTAATCGCCTTGCAGCACATCCCCCTTTCGCCAGCTGGCGTAATAGCGAAGAGGCCCGCACCGATCGC
CCTTCCCAACAGTTGCGCAGCCTGAATGGCGAATGGG
[124 nt withheld, positions 4098-4221]
C
[91 nt withheld, positions 4223-4313]
A
[49 nt withheld, positions 4315-4363]
CCTTTGACGTTGGAGTCCACGTTCTTT
[37 nt withheld, positions 4391-4427]
ACCCTATCTCGGTCTATTCTTTTGATTTATAAGGGATTTTGCCGATTTCGGCCTATTGGTTAAAAAATGA
GCTGATTTAACAAAAATTTAACGCGAATTTTAACAAAATATTAACGCTTACAATTTAGGTGGCACTTTTC
GGGGAAATGTGCGCGGAACCCCTATTTGTTTATTTTTCTAAATACATTCAAATATGTATCCGCTCATGAG
ACAATAACCCTGATAAATGCTTCAATAATATTGAAAAAGGAAGAGTATGAGTATTCAACATTTCCGTGTC
GCCCTTATTCCCTTTTTTGCGGCATTTTGCCTTCCTGTTTTTGCTCACCCAGAAACGCTGGTGAAAGTAA
AAGATGCTGAAGATCAGTTGGGTGCACGAGTGGGTTACATCGAACTGGATCTCAACAGCGGTAAGATCCT
TGAGAGTTTTCGCCCCGAAGAACGTTTTCCAATGATGAGCACTTTTAAAGTTCTGCTATGTGGCGCGGTA
TTATCCCGTATTGACGCCGGGCAAGAGCAACTCGGTCGCCGCATACACTATTCTCAGAATGACTTGGTTG
AGTACTCACCAGTCACAGAAAAGCATCTTACGGATGGCATGACAGTAAGAGAATTATGCAGTGCTGCCAT
AACCATGAGTGATAACACTGCGGCCAACTTACTTCTGACAACGATCGGAGGACCGAAGGAGCTAACCGCT
TTTTTGCACAACATGGGGGATCATGTAACTCGCCTTGATCGTTGGGAACCGGAGCTGAATGAAGCCATAC
CAAACGACGAGCGTGACACCACGATGCCTGTAGCAATGGCAACAACGTTGCGCAAACTATTAACTGGCGA
ACTACTTACTCTAGCTTCCCGGCAACAATTAATAGACTGGATGGAGGCGGATAAAGTTGCAGGACCACTT
CTGCGCTCGGCCCTTCCGGCTGGCTGGTTTATTGCTGATAAATCTGGAGCCGGTGAGCGTGGGTCTCGCG
GTATCATTGCAGCACTGGGGCCAGATGGTAAGCCCTCCCGTATCGTAGTTATCTACACGACGGGGAGTCA
GGCAACTATGGATGAACGAAATAGACAGATCGCTGAGATAGGTGCCTCACTGATTAAGCATTGGTAACTG
TCAGACCAAGTTTACTCATATATACTTTAGATTGATTTAAAACTTCATTTTTAATTTAAAAGGATCTAGG
TGAAGATCCTTTTTGATAATCTCATGACCAAAATCCCTTAACGTGAGTTTTCGTTCCACTGAGCGTCAGA
CCCCGTAGAAAAGATCAAAGGATCTTCTTGAGATCCTTTTTTTCTGCGCGTAATCTGCTGCTTGCAAACA
AAAAAACCACCGCTACCAGCGGTGGTTTGTTTGCCGGATCAAGAGCTACCAACTCTTTTTCCGAAGGTAA
CTGGCTTCAGCAGAGCGCAGATACCAAATACTGTTCTTCTAGTGTAGCCGTAGTTAGGCCACCACTTCAA
GAACTCTGTAGCACCGCCTACATACCTCGCTCTGCTAATCCTGTTACCAGTGGCTGCTGCCAGTGGCGAT
AAGTCGTGTCTTACCGGGTTGGACTCAAGACGATAGTTACCGGATAAGGCGCAGCGGTCGGGCTGAACGG
GGGGTTCGTGCACACAGCCCAGCTTGGAGCGAACGACCTACACCGAACTGAGATACCTACAGCGTGAGCT
ATGAGAAAGCGCCACGCTTCCCGAAGGGAGAAAGGCGGACAGGTATCCGGTAAGCGGCAGGGTCGGAACA
GGAGAGCGCACGAGGGAGCTTCCAGGGGGAAACGCCTGGTATCTTTATAGTCCTGTCGGGTTTCGCCACC
TCTGACTTGAGCGTCGATTTTTGTGATGCTCGTCAGGGGGGCGGAGCCTATGGAAAAACGCCAGCAACGC
GGCCTTTTTACGGTTCCTGGCCTTTTGCTGGCCTTTTGCTCACATGTTCTTTCCTGCGTTATCCCCTGAT
TCTGTGGATAACCGTATTACCGCCTTTGAGTGAGCTGATACCGCTCGCCGCAGCCGAACGACCGAGCGCA
GCGAGTCAGTGAGCGAGGAAGCGGAAGAGCGCCCAATACGCAAACCGCCTCTCCCCGCGCGTTGGCCGAT
TCATTAATGCAGCTGGCACGACAGGTTTCCCGACTGGAAAGCGGGCAGTGAGCGCAACGCAATTAATGTG
AGTTAGCTCACTCATTAGGCACCCCAGGCTTTACACTTTATGCTTCCGGCTCGTATGTTGTGTGGAATTG
TGAGCGGATAACAATTTCACACAGGAAACAGCTATGACCATGATTACGCCAAGCGCGCAATTAACCCTCA
CTAAAGGGAACAAAAGCTGGAGCTGCAAGCTTAATGTAGTCTTATGCAATACTCTTGTAGTCTTGCAACA
TGGTAACGATGAGTTAGCAACATGCCTTACAAGGAGAGAAAAAGCACCGTGCATGCCGATTGGTGGAAGT
AAGGTGGTACGATCGTGCCTTATTAGGAAGGCAACAGACGGGTCTGACATGGATTGGACGAACCACTGAA
TTGCCGCATTGCAGAGATATTGTATTTAAGTGCCTAGCTCGATACATAAACGGGTCTCTCTGGTTAGACC
AGATCTGAGCCTGGGAGCTCTCTGGCTAACTAGGGAACCCACTGCTTAAGCCTCAATAAAGCTTGCCTTG
AGTGCTTCAAGTAGTGTGTGCCCGTCTGTTGTGTGACTCTGGTAACTAGAGATCCCTCAGACCCTTTTAG
TCAGTGTGGAAAATCTCTAGCAGTGGCGCCCGAACAGGGACTTGAAAGCGAAAGGGAAACCAGAGGAGCT
CTCTCGACGCAGGACTCGGCTTGCTGAAGCGCGCACGGCAAGAGGCGAGGGGCGGCGACTGGTGAGTACG
CCAAAAATTTTGACTAGCGGAGGCTAGAAGGAGAGAGATGGGTGCGAGAGCGTCAGTATTAAGCGGGGGA
GAATTAGATCGCGATGGGAAAAAATTCGGTTAAGGCCAGGGGGAAAGAAAAAATATAAATTAAAACATAT
AGTATGGGCAAGCAGGGAGCTAGAACGATTCGCAGTTAATCCTGGCCTGTTAGAAACATCAGAAGGCTGT
AGACAAATACTGGGACAGCTACAACCATCCCTTCAGACAGGATCAGAAGAACTTAGATCATTATATAATA
CAGTAGCAACCCTCTATTGTGTGCATCAAAGGATAGAGATAAAAGACACCAAGGAAGCTTTAGACAAGAT
AGAGGAAGAGCAAAACAAAAGTAAGACCACCGCACAGCAAGCGGCCGCTGATCTTCAGACCTGGAGGAGG
AGATATGAGGGACAATTGGAGAAGTGAATTATATAAATATAAAGTAGTAAAAATTGAACCATTAGGAGTA
GCACCCACCAAGGCAAAGAGAAGAGTGGTGCAGAGAGAAAAAAGAGCAGTGGGAATAGGAGCTTTGTTCC
TTGGGTTCTTGGGAGCAGCAGGAAGCACTATGGGCGCAGCGTCAATGACGCTGACGGTACAGGCCAGACA
ATTATTGTCTGGTATAGTGCAGCAGCAGAACAATTTGCTGAGGGCTATTGAGGCGCAACAGCATCTGTTG
CAACTCACAGTCTGGGGCATCAAGCAGCTCCAGGCAAGAATCCTGGCTGTGGAAAGATACCTAAAGGATC
AACAGCTCCTGGGGATTTGGGGTTGCTCTGGAAAACTCATTTGCACCACTGCTGTGCCTTGGAATGCTAG
TTGGAGTAATAAATCTCTGGAACAGATTTGGAATCACACGACCTGGATGGAGTGGGACAGAGAAATTAAC
AATTACACAAGCTTAATACACTCCTTAATTGAAGAATCGCAAAACCAGCAAGAAAAGAATGAACAAGAAT
TATTGGAATTAGATAAATGGGCAAGTTTGTGGAATTGGTTTAACA
Features (pLannotate 1.2.2; 29 found; start..end, strand, type, name):
    132..158     +  CDS            Rev (fragment): human immunodeficiency virus 1 (HIV-1) Rev protein; rev; enhances nuclear export of unspliced and incompletely spliced viral mRNAs
    162..402     +  promoter       U6 promoter: RNA polymerase III promoter for human U6 snRNA
    433..506     +  misc_RNA       gRNA scaffold: guide RNA scaffold for the Streptococcus pyogenes CRISPR/Cas9 system
    562..679     +  misc_feature   cPPT/CTS: central polypurine tract and central termination sequence of HIV-1
    745..811     +  CDS            small t antigen (fragment): SV40 (simian virus 40) small t antigen
    837..1048    +  promoter       EF-1α core promoter: core promoter for human elongation factor EF-1α
   1049..1987    +  intron         EF-1α intron A: intron upstream of the start codon of human EF-1α
   2009..2608    +  CDS            PuroR (fragment): puromycin N-acetyltransferase; pac from Streptomyces; confers resistance to puromycin
   2624..3212    +  misc_feature   WPRE: woodchuck hepatitis virus posttranscriptional regulatory element
   3263..3282    +  misc_feature   cPPT/CTS (fragment): central polypurine tract and central termination sequence of HIV-1
   3284..3517    +  LTR            3' LTR (ΔU3): self-inactivating 3' long terminal repeat (LTR) from HIV-1
   3595..3716    +  polyA_signal   SV40 poly(A) signal: SV40 polyadenylation signal
   3756..3891    +  rep_origin     SV40 ori: SV40 origin of replication
   3912..3930    -  promoter       T7 promoter: promoter for bacteriophage T7 RNA polymerase
   3938..4093    +  CDS            lacZα (fragment): LacZα fragment of β-galactosidase; lacZ fragment
   4098..4526    +  rep_origin     f1 ori (sequence partly withheld): f1 bacteriophage origin of replication; arrow indicates direction of (+) strand synthesis
   4579..4683    +  promoter       AmpR promoter: bla
   4684..5544    +  CDS            AmpR: β-lactamase; bla; confers resistance to ampicillin, carbenicillin, and related antibiotics
   5715..6303    +  rep_origin     ori: high-copy-number ColE1/pMB1/pBR322/pUC origin of replication
   6486..6578    +  CDS            lacI (fragment): lac repressor; lacI; The lac repressor binds to the lac operator to inhibit transcription in E. coli. This inhibition can be relieved by adding lactose or isopropyl-β-D-thiogalactopyranoside (IPTG).
   6591..6612    +  protein_bind   CAP binding site: CAP binding activates transcription in the presence of cAMP. E. coli catabolite activator protein
   6627..6657    +  promoter       lac promoter: promoter for the E. coli lac operon
   6665..6681    +  protein_bind   lac operator: The lac repressor binds to the lac operator to inhibit transcription in E. coli. This inhibition can be relieved by adding lactose or isopropyl-β-D-thiogalactopyranoside (IPTG). lac repressor encoded by lacI
   6726..6744    +  promoter       T3 promoter: promoter for bacteriophage T3 RNA polymerase
   6772..6998    +  promoter       RSV promoter: Rous sarcoma virus enhancer/promoter
   6999..7179    +  LTR            5' LTR (truncated): truncated 5' long terminal repeat (LTR) from HIV-1
   7226..7351    +  misc_feature   HIV-1 Ψ: packaging signal of human immunodeficiency virus type 1
   7335..7698    +  CDS            HIV-1 gag (fragment): gag protein from human immunodeficiency virus 1; gag
   7844..8077    +  misc_feature   RRE: The Rev response element (RRE) of HIV-1 allows for Rev-dependent mRNA export from the nucleus to the cytoplasm.
