[The description below was written by a language model from this plasmid's Addgene catalogue record and pLannotate feature annotations shown in this document.]
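Description:
Lenti-guide-puro mCert1-2 is a lentiviral guide RNA expression plasmid built on the lenti-guide puro backbone, carrying a 20-nucleotide spacer directed against mouse Cert1 (listed in Entrez as Col4a3bp, also known as CERT or GPBP). The spacer sits between a human U6 RNA polymerase III promoter and the Streptococcus pyogenes Cas9 gRNA scaffold, so transduced cells produce a complete single guide RNA. The plasmid encodes no Cas9, so the nuclease has to be supplied separately, for example by a Cas9-expressing cell line. A second cassette, driven by the EF-1α core promoter with its intron A, expresses puromycin N-acetyltransferase for selection of transduced mammalian cells. It is followed by a WPRE, which enhances transcript stability and expression.

The viral framework has the layout typical of a third-generation, self-inactivating HIV-1 vector. An RSV promoter fused to a truncated 5' LTR drives genomic RNA production in packaging cells. Downstream come the Ψ packaging signal with a gag fragment, the RRE for Rev-dependent nuclear export, a cPPT/CTS, and a ΔU3 3' LTR that disables LTR promoter activity after integration. An SV40 poly(A) signal and SV40 origin lie beyond the 3' LTR. In bacteria, the 8.3 kb plasmid is maintained through a high-copy ColE1/pUC origin and ampicillin resistance. It also carries an f1 origin and residual lac, T7 and T3 elements from the cloning backbone.

The stated purpose is stable lentiviral expression of the second of the mCert1 guides. It was deposited with a study that used a genome-wide screen to find regulators of the Parkinson's disease-linked kinase LRRK2. The restriction sites used for cloning the spacer are not recorded.
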