Addgene plasmid #198488: Lenti-guide-puro mCert1-2
Purpose: lentiviral stable expression of mCert1 gRNA 2
Depositing lab: Suzanne Pfeffer. Depositing organization: Stanford University. Publication: Genome-wide screen reveals Rab12 GTPase as a critical activator of Parkinson's disease-linked LRRK2 kinase. Dhekne HS, Tonelli F, Yeshaw WM, Chiang CY, Limouse C, Jaimon E, Purlyte E, Alessi DR, Pfeffer SR. Elife. 2023 Oct 24;12:e87098. doi: 10.7554/eLife.87098. PubMed 37874635.
Backbone
  Vector backbone: lenti-guide puro
  Vector type: Mammalian Expression, Lentiviral
  Selectable markers: Puromycin
Growth in bacteria
  Bacterial resistance: Ampicillin, 100 μg/mL
  Growth temperature: 37°C
  Growth strain: NEB Stable
  Copy number: High Copy
Gene/Insert
  Gene/Insert name: mCert1
  gRNA/shRNA sequence: CCAGTTTCTCACGTAAACTG
  Species: M. musculus (mouse)
  Insert size (bp): 20
  Entrez Gene: Col4a3bp (a.k.a. 2810404O15Rik, 9230101K08Rik, AU016711, CERT, GPBP)
  Promoter: U6
  Cloning method: Restriction Enzyme; 5′ cloning site Unknown (unknown if destroyed); 3′ cloning site Unknown (unknown if destroyed)
  Sequencing primers: 5′ gcctatttcccatgattccttc
Terms and licenses: Academic/Nonprofit Terms; Industry Terms: Not Available to Industry
Depositor comments: Please visit https://www.biorxiv.org/content/10.1101/2023.02.17.529028v1 for bioRxiv preprint.
How to cite: Lenti-guide-puro mCert1-2 was a gift from Suzanne Pfeffer (Addgene plasmid # 198488 ; http://n2t.net/addgene:198488 ; RRID:Addgene_198488)
